LOCUS       Exported 6034 bp ds-DNA circular SYN 12-MAY-2021
DEFINITION  synthetic circular DNA
ACCESSION   .
VERSION     .
KEYWORDS    CMV-SEAP
SOURCE      synthetic DNA construct
  ORGANISM  synthetic DNA construct
REFERENCE   1 (bases 1 to 6034)
  TITLE     pLAI-Delta-mls
REFERENCE   2 (bases 1 to 6034)
  AUTHORS   .
  TITLE     Direct Submission
  JOURNAL   Exported May 12, 2021 from SnapGene Server 1.1.58
            http://www.snapgene.com
FEATURES             Location/Qualifiers
     source          1..6034
                     /organism="synthetic DNA construct"
                     /mol_type="other DNA"
     CDS             complement(35..1552)
                     /codon_start=1
                     /product="secreted alkaline phosphatase from human
                     placenta"
                     /label=SEAP
                     /note="The natural enzyme has a C-terminal transmembrane
                     sequence that is replaced by a GPI anchor."
                     /translation="MLGPCMLLLLLLLGLRLQLSLGIIPVEEENPDFWNREAAEALGAA
                     KKLQPAQTAAKNLIIFLGDGMGVSTVTAARILKGQKKDKLGPEIPLAMDRFPYVALSKT
                     YNVDKHVPDSGATATAYLCGVKGNFQTIGLSAAARFNQCNTTRGNEVISVMNRAKKAGK
                     SVGVVTTTRVQHASPAGTYAHTVNRNWYSDADVPASARQEGCQDIATQLISNMDIDVIL
                     GGGRKYMFRMGTPDPEYPDDYSQGGTRLDGKNLVQEWLAKRQGARYVWNRTELMQASLD
                     PSVTHLMGLFEPGDMKYEIHRDSTLDPSLMEMTEAALRLLSRNPRGFFLFVEGGRIDHG
                     HHESRAYRALTETIMFDDAIERAGQLTSEEDTLSLVTADHSHVFSFGGYPLRGSSIFGL
                     APGKARDRKAYTVLLYGNGPGYVLKDGARPDVTESESGSPEYRQQSAVPLDEETHAGED
                     VAVFARGPQAHLVHGVQEQTFIAHVMAFAACLEPYTACDLAPPAGTTD"
     promoter        complement(1717..1920)
                     /label=CMV promoter
                     /note="human cytomegalovirus (CMV) immediate early
                     promoter"
     primer_bind     complement(1746..1766)
                     /label=CMV-F
                     /note="Human CMV immediate early promoter, forward primer"
     enhancer        1921..2300
                     /label=CMV enhancer
                     /note="human cytomegalovirus immediate early enhancer"
     primer_bind     2402..2421
                     /label=SV40pro-F
                     /note="SV40 promoter/origin, forward primer"
     primer_bind     complement(2533..2552)
                     /label=T7
                     /note="T7 promoter, forward primer"
     promoter        complement(2534..2552)
                     /label=T7 promoter
                     /note="promoter for bacteriophage T7 RNA polymerase"
     primer_bind     complement(2559..2576)
                     /label=M13 Forward
                     /note="In lacZ gene. Also called M13-F20 or M13 (-21)
                     Forward"
     primer_bind     complement(2559..2575)
                     /label=M13 fwd
                     /note="common sequencing primer, one of multiple similar
                     variants"
     primer_bind     complement(2568..2590)
                     /label=M13/pUC Forward
                     /note="In lacZ gene"
     rep_origin      2717..3169
                     /direction=RIGHT
                     /label=f1 ori
                     /note="f1 bacteriophage origin of replication; arrow
                     indicates direction of (+) strand synthesis"
     primer_bind     complement(2801..2820)
                     /label=F1ori-R
                     /note="F1 origin, reverse primer"
     primer_bind     3011..3032
                     /label=F1ori-F
                     /note="F1 origin, forward primer"
     promoter        3195..3299
                     /gene="bla"
                     /label=AmpR promoter
     CDS             3300..4160
                     /codon_start=1
                     /gene="bla"
                     /product="beta-lactamase"
                     /label=AmpR
                     /note="confers resistance to ampicillin, carbenicillin, and
                     related antibiotics"
                     /translation="MSIQHFRVALIPFFAAFCLPVFAHPETLVKVKDAEDQLGARVGYI
                     ELDLNSGKILESFRPEERFPMMSTFKVLLCGAVLSRIDAGQEQLGRRIHYSQNDLVEYS
                     PVTEKHLTDGMTVRELCSAAITMSDNTAANLLLTTIGGPKELTAFLHNMGDHVTRLDRW
                     EPELNEAIPNDERDTTMPVAMATTLRKLLTGELLTLASRQQLIDWMEADKVAGPLLRSA
                     LPAGWFIADKSGAGERGSRGIIAALGPDGKPSRIVVIYTTGSQATMDERNRQIAEIGAS
                     LIKHW"
     primer_bind     complement(3518..3537)
                     /label=Amp-R
                     /note="Ampicillin resistance gene, reverse primer"
     rep_origin      4331..4919
                     /direction=RIGHT
                     /label=ori
                     /note="high-copy-number ColE1/pMB1/pBR322/pUC origin of
                     replication"
     primer_bind     4820..4839
                     /label=pBR322ori-F
                     /note="pBR322 origin, forward primer"
     primer_bind     5073..5090
                     /label=L4440
                     /note="L4440 vector, forward primer"
     protein_bind    5207..5228
                     /label=CAP binding site
                     /bound_moiety="E. coli catabolite activator protein"
                     /note="CAP binding activates transcription in the presence
                     of cAMP."
     promoter        5243..5273
                     /label=lac promoter
                     /note="promoter for the E. coli lac operon"
     protein_bind    5281..5297
                     /label=lac operator
                     /bound_moiety="lac repressor encoded by lacI"
                     /note="The lac repressor binds to the lac operator to
                     inhibit transcription in E. coli. This inhibition can be
                     relieved by adding lactose or
                     isopropyl-beta-D-thiogalactopyranoside (IPTG)."
     primer_bind     5286..5308
                     /label=M13/pUC Reverse
                     /note="In lacZ gene"
     primer_bind     5305..5321
                     /label=M13 rev
                     /note="common sequencing primer, one of multiple similar
                     variants"
     primer_bind     5305..5321
                     /label=M13 Reverse
                     /note="In lacZ gene. Also called M13-rev"
     promoter        5342..5360
                     /label=T3 promoter
                     /note="promoter for bacteriophage T3 RNA polymerase"
     polyA_signal    5406..5540
                     /label=SV40 poly(A) signal
                     /note="SV40 polyadenylation signal"
     primer_bind     complement(5430..5449)
                     /label=EBV-rev
                     /note="SV40 polyA terminator, reverse primer"
     primer_bind     5484..5503
                     /label=SV40pA-R
                     /note="SV40 polyA, reverse primer"
ORIGIN
        1 acgcggggac cacgggttaa cccgggtgcg cggcgtcggt ggtgccggcg gggggcgcca
       61 ggtcgcaggc ggtgtagggc tccaggcagg cggcgaaggc catgacgtgc gctatgaagg
      121 tctgctcctg cacgccgtga accaggtgcg cctgcgggcc gcgcgcgaac accgccacgt
      181 cctcgcctgc gtgggtctct tcgtccaggg gcactgctga ctgctgccga tactcggggc
      241 tcccgctctc gctctcggta acatccggcc gggcgccgtc cttgagcaca tagcctggac
      301 cgtttccgta taggaggacc gtgtaggcct tcctgtcccg ggccttgcca ggggccagcc
      361 cgaagatgga gctccctcgc agggggtagc ctccgaagga gaagacgtgg gagtggtcgg
      421 cagtgacgag gctcagcgtg tcctcctcgc tggtgagctg gcccgccctc tcaatggcgt
      481 cgtcgaacat gatcgtctca gtcagtgccc ggtaagccct gctttcatga tgaccatggt
      541 cgatgcgacc accctccacg aagaggaaga agccgcgggg gttcctgctc agcaggcgca
      601 gggcagcctc tgtcatctcc atcagggagg ggtccagtgt ggagtctcgg tggatctcgt
      661 atttcatgtc tccaggctca aagagaccca tgagatgggt cacagacggg tccagggaag
      721 cctgcatgag ctcagtgcgg ttccacacat accgggcacc ctggcgcttc gccagccatt
      781 cctgcaccag attcttcccg tccagcctgg tcccaccttg gctgtagtca tctgggtact
      841 cagggtctgg ggttcccatg cgaaacatgt actttcggcc tccacctagg atcacgtcaa
      901 tgtccatgtt ggagatgagc tgcgtagcga tgtcctggca cccctcctgg cgggccgagg
      961 caggcacgtc ggcgtccgag taccagttgc ggttcaccgt gtgggcgtag gtgccggctg
     1021 gcgaggcgtg ctgcactcgt gtggtggtta ccactcccac tgacttccct gctttcttgg
     1081 cccgattcat cacggagatg acctcgttgc cgcgtgtcgt gttgcactgg ttaaagcggg
     1141 cggctgcact caagccaatg gtctggaagt tgcccttgac cccgcacagg taggccgtgg
     1201 ctgtggctcc actgtctggc acatgtttgt ctacattgta tgtcttggac agagccacat
     1261 atgggaagcg gtccatggcc aggggtatct caggccccag tttgtccttc ttctgccctt
     1321 ttaggatcct ggcagctgtc accgtagaca cccccatccc atcgcccagg aagatgatga
     1381 ggttcttggc ggctgtctgt gcaggctgca gcttcttggc ggcacccagg gcctcggctg
     1441 cctcgcggtt ccagaagtcc gggttctcct cctcaactgg gatgatgccc agggagagct
     1501 gtagcctcag gcccagcagc agcagcagca gcagcatgca gggccccagc atgtctggag
     1561 ggcagcagga cagtggcgag gcaggaatta gcttgaggtg cacaccaatg tggtgaatgg
     1621 tcaaatggcg tttattgtat cgagctaggc acttaaatac aatatctctg caatgcggaa
     1681 ttcgatatca agcttatcga tacggttcac taaacgagct ctgcttatat agacctccca
     1741 ccgtacacgc ctaccgccca tttgcgtcaa tggggcggag ttgttacgac attttggaaa
     1801 gtcccgttga ttttggtgcc aaaacaaact cccattgacg tcaatggggt ggagacttgg
     1861 aaatccccgt gagtcaaacc gctatccacg cccattgatg tactgccaaa accgcatcac
     1921 catggtaata gcgatgacta atacgtagat gtactgccaa gtaggaaagt cccataaggt
     1981 catgtactgg gcataatgcc aggcgggcca tttaccgtca ttgacgtcaa tagggggcgt
     2041 acttggcata tgatacactt gatgtactgc caagtgggca gtttaccgta aatactccac
     2101 ccattgacgt caatggaaag tccctattgg cgttactatg ggaacatacg tcattattga
     2161 cgtcaatggg cgggggtcgt tgggcggtca gccaggcggg ccatttaccg taagttatgt
     2221 aacgcggaac tccatatatg ggctatgaac taatgacccc gtaattgatt actattaata
     2281 actagtcaat aatcaatgtc aacatggcgg taatgttgga catgagccaa tataaatgta
     2341 catattatga tatggataca acgtatgcaa tgggccaagc tcatggctga ctaatttttt
     2401 ttatttatgc agaggccgag gccgcctcgg cctctgagct attccagaag tagtgaggag
     2461 gcttttttgg aggcctaggc ttttgcaaaa agctcgacgc gaggctcgag ggggggcccg
     2521 gtacccaatt cgccctatag tgagtcgtat tacaattcac tggccgtcgt tttacaacgt
     2581 cgtgactggg aaaaccctgg cgttacccaa cttaatcgcc ttgcagcaca tccccctttc
     2641 gccagctggc gtaatagcga agaggcccgc accgatcgcc cttcccaaca gttgcgcagc
     2701 ctgaatggcg aatgggacgc gccctgtagc ggcgcattaa gcgcggcggg tnnnnnnnnn
     2761 nnnnnnnnnn nnnnnnnnnn nnnnnnnnnn nnnnnnnnnn nnnnnnnnnn nnnnnnnnnn
     2821 nnnnnnnnnn nnnnnnncnn nnnnnnnnnn nnnnnnnnnn nnnnnnnnnn nnnnnnnnnn
     2881 nnnnnnnnnn nnnnnnnnnn nnnnnnnnnn nnnnnnnnnn nnnnnnnnna nnnnnnnnnn
     2941 nnnnnnnnnn nnnnnnnnnn nnnnnnnnnn nnnnnnnnnc ctttgacgtt ggagtccacg
     3001 ttctttaata gtggactctt gttccaaact ggaacaacac tcaaccctat ctcggtctat
     3061 tcttttgatt tataagggat tttgccgatt tcggcctatt ggttaaaaaa tgagctgatt
     3121 taacaaaaat ttaacgcgaa ttttaacaaa atattaacgc ttacaattta ggtggcactt
     3181 ttcggggaaa tgtgcgcgga acccctattt gtttattttt ctaaatacat tcaaatatgt
     3241 atccgctcat gagacaataa ccctgataaa tgcttcaata atattgaaaa aggaagagta
     3301 tgagtattca acatttccgt gtcgccctta ttcccttttt tgcggcattt tgccttcctg
     3361 tttttgctca cccagaaacg ctggtgaaag taaaagatgc tgaagatcag ttgggtgcac
     3421 gagtgggtta catcgaactg gatctcaaca gcggtaagat ccttgagagt tttcgccccg
     3481 aagaacgttt tccaatgatg agcactttta aagttctgct atgtggcgcg gtattatccc
     3541 gtattgacgc cgggcaagag caactcggtc gccgcataca ctattctcag aatgacttgg
     3601 ttgagtactc accagtcaca gaaaagcatc ttacggatgg catgacagta agagaattat
     3661 gcagtgctgc cataaccatg agtgataaca ctgcggccaa cttacttctg acaacgatcg
     3721 gaggaccgaa ggagctaacc gcttttttgc acaacatggg ggatcatgta actcgccttg
     3781 atcgttggga accggagctg aatgaagcca taccaaacga cgagcgtgac accacgatgc
     3841 ctgtagcaat ggcaacaacg ttgcgcaaac tattaactgg cgaactactt actctagctt
     3901 cccggcaaca attaatagac tggatggagg cggataaagt tgcaggacca cttctgcgct
     3961 cggcccttcc ggctggctgg tttattgctg ataaatctgg agccggtgag cgtgggtctc
     4021 gcggtatcat tgcagcactg gggccagatg gtaagccctc ccgtatcgta gttatctaca
     4081 cgacggggag tcaggcaact atggatgaac gaaatagaca gatcgctgag ataggtgcct
     4141 cactgattaa gcattggtaa ctgtcagacc aagtttactc atatatactt tagattgatt
     4201 taaaacttca tttttaattt aaaaggatct aggtgaagat cctttttgat aatctcatga
     4261 ccaaaatccc ttaacgtgag ttttcgttcc actgagcgtc agaccccgta gaaaagatca
     4321 aaggatcttc ttgagatcct ttttttctgc gcgtaatctg ctgcttgcaa acaaaaaaac
     4381 caccgctacc agcggtggtt tgtttgccgg atcaagagct accaactctt tttccgaagg
     4441 taactggctt cagcagagcg cagataccaa atactgttct tctagtgtag ccgtagttag
     4501 gccaccactt caagaactct gtagcaccgc ctacatacct cgctctgcta atcctgttac
     4561 cagtggctgc tgccagtggc gataagtcgt gtcttaccgg gttggactca agacgatagt
     4621 taccggataa ggcgcagcgg tcgggctgaa cggggggttc gtgcacacag cccagcttgg
     4681 agcgaacgac ctacaccgaa ctgagatacc tacagcgtga gctatgagaa agcgccacgc
     4741 ttcccgaagg gagaaaggcg gacaggtatc cggtaagcgg cagggtcgga acaggagagc
     4801 gcacgaggga gcttccaggg ggaaacgcct ggtatcttta tagtcctgtc gggtttcgcc
     4861 acctctgact tgagcgtcga tttttgtgat gctcgtcagg ggggcggagc ctatggaaaa
     4921 acgccagcaa cgcggccttt ttacggttcc tggccttttg ctggcctttt gctcacatgt
     4981 tctttcctgc gttatcccct gattctgtgg ataaccgtat taccgccttt gagtgagctg
     5041 ataccgctcg ccgcagccga acgaccgagc gcagcgagtc agtgagcgag gaagcggaag
     5101 agcgcccaat acgcaaaccg cctctccccg cgcgttggcc gattcattaa tgcagctggc
     5161 acgacaggtt tcccgactgg aaagcgggca gtgagcgcaa cgcaattaat gtgagttagc
     5221 tcactcatta ggcaccccag gctttacact ttatgcttcc ggctcgtatg ttgtgtggaa
     5281 ttgtgagcgg ataacaattt cacacaggaa acagctatga ccatgattac gccaagctcg
     5341 aaattaaccc tcactaaagg gaacaaaagc tggagctcca ccgcggtggc ggccgctcta
     5401 ggatcgatcc agacatgata agatacattg atgagtttgg acaaaccaca actagaatgc
     5461 agtgaaaaaa atgctttatt tgtgaaattt gtgatgctat tgctttattt gtaaccatta
     5521 taagctgcaa taaacaagtt aacaacaaca attgcattca ttttatgttt caggttcagg
     5581 gggaggtgtg ggaggttttt taaagcaagt aaaacctcta caaatgtggt atggctgatt
     5641 atgatcaatg aattgctcta gaggatcccc gggtacccac tgggctgtag gtggtggctg
     5701 gatggcctga gccccctcct ttcctggggt gcaggcagcc acagggcaca acctgcagtc
     5761 cctggggttg gggtagggag tccgagagca gccaaggggc aggtttggtg tcatgggctc
     5821 agtccccaga gcgcacgggg aggggaaggt tccatggcag gacctctgta tagggactcc
     5881 ggggatgacg actcgggctg gaggccaggc aggacgacag gaggtgggga gcaggagaac
     5941 tccgggatgg ggaagcagga gccccaggga cgggacactc agggagcagt ggccgtctcc
     6001 agcagcagca gggtcccggc cagcagagga agca
//
