[The description below was written by a language model from this plasmid's Addgene catalogue record and the feature table of its GenBank file.]
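Description:
CMV-SEAP is a 6,034 bp mammalian expression plasmid built on the pBluescript phagemid backbone. It carries a reporter cassette in which the human cytomegalovirus immediate-early enhancer and promoter drive the open reading frame for secreted alkaline phosphatase (SEAP). SEAP derives from the human placental enzyme encoded by ALPP. The native protein is held at the cell surface by a GPI anchor that replaces its C-terminal sequence, whereas the SEAP form is released into the culture medium. In the annotated map the SEAP coding sequence and CMV promoter lie on the complementary strand, so transcription runs across the map origin toward an annotated SV40 polyadenylation signal. About 500 bp between the end of the SEAP ORF and that signal carries no annotation, and the record does not say what lies there. The deposit notes state only that the CMV promoter and SEAP ORF were cloned into pBluescript by restriction enzyme cloning.

The backbone elements are standard pBluescript. A high-copy ColE1/pUC origin supports replication in E. coli, and the bla gene with its own promoter provides ampicillin selection. An f1 origin allows single-stranded DNA production. The insert is flanked by the lac promoter/operator region, T3 and T7 phage promoters, and M13 sequencing primer sites. No mammalian selection marker is annotated, so the plasmid appears suited to transient transfection rather than stable line selection.

The record does not state a specific application. Constructs of this type are commonly used as constitutive secreted reporters, for example as a co-transfected control for transfection efficiency or general expression, because phosphatase activity can be measured in the medium without lysing the cells. The GenBank reference title names a different construct (pLAI-Delta-mls), which appears to be a leftover label rather than a description of this plasmid.
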