Addgene plasmid #24595: CMV-SEAP
Depositing lab: Alan Cochrane. Depositing organization: University of Toronto.
Backbone
  Vector backbone: pBluescript
  Vector type: Mammalian Expression
Growth in bacteria
  Bacterial resistance: Ampicillin, 100 μg/mL
  Growth temperature: 37°C
  Growth strain: DH5alpha
  Copy number: High Copy
Gene/Insert
  Gene/Insert name: SEAP (alt names: Secreted Embryonic Alkaline Phosphatase; ALPP alkaline phosphatase)
  Species: H. sapiens (human)
  Entrez Gene: ALPP (a.k.a. ALP, ALPI, IAP, PALP, PLAP, PLAP-1)
  Cloning method: Restriction Enzyme
  Sequencing primers: 5′ M13-pUC Forward
Terms and licenses: Academic/Nonprofit Terms; Industry Terms: Not Available to Industry
Depositor comments: CMV promoter and secreted alkaline phosphatase ORF were cloned into pBluescript
How to cite: CMV-SEAP was a gift from Alan Cochrane (Addgene plasmid # 24595 ; http://n2t.net/addgene:24595 ; RRID:Addgene_24595)
