>Addgene plasmid #24595 | CMV-SEAP | addgene partial sequence | sequence record 30588 | 24595 with CMV-F
GAGCTCGTTTAGTGAACCGTATCGATAAGCTTGATATCGAATTCCGCATTGCAGAGATATTGTATTTAAG
TGCCTAGCTCGATACAATAAACGCCATTTGACCATTCACCACATTGGTGTGCACCTCAAGCTAATTCCTG
CCTCGCCACTGTCCTGCTGCCCTCCAGACATGCTGGGGCCCTGCATGCTGCTGCTGCTGCTGCTGCTGGG
CCTGAGGCTACAGCTCTCCCTGGGCATCATCCCAGTTGAGGAGGAGAACCCGGACTTCTGGAACCGCGAG
GCAGCCGAGGCCCTGGGTGCCGCCAAGAAGCTGCAGCCTGCACAGACAGCCGCCAAGAACCTCATCATCT
TCCTGGGCGATGGGATGGGGGTGTCTACGGTGACAGCTGCCAGGATCCTAAAAGGGCAGAAGAAGGACAA
ACTGGGGCCTGAGATACCCCTGGCCATGGACCGCTTCCCATATGTGGCTCTGTCCAAGACATACAATGTA
GACAAACATGTGCCAGACAGTGGAGCCACAGCCACGGCCTACCTGTGCGGGGTCAAGGGCAACTTCCAGA
CCATTGGCTTGAGTGCAGCCGCCCGCTTTAA
